Addgene plasmid #212772: pCaUra3-CUbo(K48R)-yeGFP
Purpose: (Empty Backbone) C-terminal PCR-based tagging with CUbo(K48R)-yeGFP in budding yeast with CaUra3 selection
Depositing lab: Helle Ulrich. Depositing organization: Institut fuer Molekulare Biologie (IMB Mainz). Publication: Ubiquiton-An inducible, linkage-specific polyubiquitylation tool. Renz C, Asimaki E, Meister C, Albanese V, Petriukov K, Krapoth NC, Wegmann S, Wollscheid HP, Wong RP, Fulzele A, Chen JX, Leon S, Ulrich HD. Mol Cell. 2024 Jan 18;84(2):386-400.e11. doi: 10.1016/j.molcel.2023.11.016. Epub 2023 Dec 15. PubMed 38103558.
Backbone
  Vector backbone: pYM
  Vector type: PCR-based tagging
  Selectable markers: URA3
Growth in bacteria
  Bacterial resistance: Ampicillin, 100 μg/mL
  Growth temperature: 37°C
  Growth strain: Top10
  Copy number: High Copy
Gene/Insert
  Gene/Insert name: None
Terms and licenses: Academic/Nonprofit Terms; Industry Terms: Not Available to Industry
Depositor comments: pHU5171
How to cite: pCaUra3-CUbo(K48R)-yeGFP was a gift from Helle Ulrich (Addgene plasmid # 212772 ; http://n2t.net/addgene:212772 ; RRID:Addgene_212772)
