[The description below was written by a language model from this plasmid's Addgene catalogue record and pLannotate feature annotations shown in this document.]
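Description:
pCaUra3-CUbo(K48R)-yeGFP is a pYM-series template plasmid for PCR-based C-terminal tagging of genes in budding yeast. It is listed as an empty backbone with no gene insert. Rather than being maintained in yeast, it serves as a PCR template: a tagging cassette is amplified and integrated at the 3' end of a chromosomal open reading frame. The feature table accordingly shows no yeast replication origin or centromere. In E. coli the plasmid is propagated through a high-copy ColE1/pUC-type origin with ampicillin selection (AmpR under the bla promoter). Small remnants of lacI, rop and bom, together with flanking T7 and SP6 promoters, are residual backbone sequences.

The cassette begins with a promoterless tag reading frame, so expression of the fusion depends on the tagged gene's own promoter. It consists of a human FKBP12 segment, a fragment of S. cerevisiae ubiquitin and yeast-codon-optimised yeGFP, followed by the ADH1 terminator. The "CUbo(K48R)" in the name appears to correspond to the FKBP–ubiquitin-fragment module, with a lysine-48-to-arginine change in the ubiquitin portion, although the record does not define the term. Downstream lies the selection marker, a URA3 coding sequence driven by the Ashbya gossypii TEF promoter and closed by the TEF terminator. The plasmid name indicates the Candida albicans orthologue (CaUra3), even though the automated annotation matched it to the S. cerevisiae protein. It allows selection of integrants by uracil prototrophy in ura3 strains.

The construct belongs to the Ubiquiton toolset for inducible, linkage-specific polyubiquitylation. It equips a protein of interest with the substrate-side tag, while yeGFP allows fluorescence-based tracking of the tagged protein.
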