Features (pLannotate 1.2.2; 15 found; start..end, strand, type, name):
     83..405     +  CDS            FKBP (fragment): human FK506-binding protein FKBP12
    415..538     +  CDS            ubiquitin (fragment): Saccharomyces cerevisiae ubiquitin
    584..1299    +  CDS            yeGFP (fragment): yeast-enhanced green fluorescent protein codons optimized for translation in S. cerevisiae and C. albicans
   1321..1508    +  terminator     ADH1 terminator: S. cerevisiae ADH1; transcription terminator for the S. cerevisiae alcohol dehydrogenase 1 (ADH1) gene
   1583..1926    +  promoter       TEF promoter: Ashbya gossypii TEF promoter
   1945..2733    +  CDS            URA3: PYRF_YEAST - Experimental evidence at protein level: Swiss-Prot protein existence level 1. From Saccharomyces cerevisiae (strain ATCC 204508 / S288c) (Baker's yeast).
   2745..2942    +  terminator     TEF terminator: Ashbya gossypii TEF terminator
   3050..3068    -  promoter       T7 promoter: promoter for bacteriophage T7 RNA polymerase
   3090..3143    -  CDS            lacI (fragment): lac repressor; lacI; The lac repressor binds to the lac operator to inhibit transcription in E. coli. This inhibition can be relieved by adding lactose or isopropyl-β-D-thiogalactopyranoside (IPTG).
   3326..3914    -  rep_origin     ori: high-copy-number ColE1/pMB1/pBR322/pUC origin of replication
   4085..4945    -  CDS            AmpR: β-lactamase; bla; confers resistance to ampicillin, carbenicillin, and related antibiotics
   4946..5050    -  promoter       AmpR promoter: bla
   5145..5180    +  CDS            rop (fragment): Rop protein, which maintains plasmids at low copy number; rop
   5282..5333    +  misc_feature   bom (fragment): basis of mobility region from pBR322
   5396..2       +  promoter       SP6 promoter (across the origin): promoter for bacteriophage SP6 RNA polymerase
>Addgene plasmid #212772 | pCaUra3-CUbo(K48R)-yeGFP | addgene full sequence | sequence record 420592 | Addgene NGS Result
GAACGCGGCCGCCAGCTGAAGCTTCGTACGCTGCAGGTCGACGGGAGCGGAGCAGGTGCTGGTGCTGGTG
CTGGAGCAATTCTGGGAGTGCAGGTGGAAACCATCTCCCCAGGAGACGGGCGCACCTTCCCCAAGCGCGG
CCAGACCTGCGTGGTGCACTACACCGGGATGCTTGAAGATGGAAAGAAATTTGATTCCTCCCGGGACAGA
AACAAGCCCTTTAAGTTTATGCTAGGCAAGCAGGAGGTGATCCGAGGCTGGGAAGAAGGGGTTGCCCAGA
TGAGTGTGGGTCAGAGAGCCAAACTGACTATATCTCCAGATTATGCCTATGGTGCCACTGGGCACCCAGG
CATCATCCCACCACATGCCACTCTCGTCTTCGATGTGGAGCTTCTAAAACTGGAAGGGTCGACCGGTATC
CCTCCAGATCAACAAAGATTGATCTTTGCCGGTCGACAGCTAGAAGACGGTAGAACGCTGTCTGATTACA
ACATTCAGAAGGAGTCCACCTTACATCTTGTGCTAAGGCTAAGAGGTGTTACTGGATCCGGAGCAGGTGC
TGGTGCTGGTGCTGGAGCAATTCTGTCTAAAGGTGAAGAATTATTCACTGGTGTTGTCCCAATTTTGGTT
GAATTAGATGGTGATGTTAATGGTCACAAATTTTCTGTCTCCGGTGAAGGTGAAGGTGATGCTACTTACG
GTAAATTGACCTTAAAATTTATTTGTACTACTGGTAAATTGCCAGTTCCATGGCCAACCTTAGTCACTAC
TTTCGGTTATGGTGTTCAATGTTTTGCGAGATACCCAGATCATATGAAACAACATGACTTTTTCAAGTCT
GCCATGCCAGAAGGTTATGTTCAAGAAAGAACTATTTTTTTCAAAGATGACGGTAACTACAAGACCAGAG
CTGAAGTCAAGTTTGAAGGTGATACCTTAGTTAATAGAATCGAATTAAAAGGTATTGATTTTAAAGAAGA
TGGTAACATTTTAGGTCACAAATTGGAATACAACTATAACTCTCACAATGTTTACATCATGGCTGACAAA
CAAAAGAATGGTATCAAAGTTAACTTCAAAATTAGACACAACATTGAAGATGGTTCTGTTCAATTAGCTG
ACCATTATCAACAAAATACTCCAATTGGTGATGGTCCAGTCTTGTTACCAGACAACCATTACTTATCCAC
TCAATCTGCCTTATCCAAAGATCCAAACGAAAAGAGAGACCACATGGTCTTGTTAGAATTTGTTACTGCT
GCTGGTATTACCCATGGTATGGATGAATTGTACAAATAACTGCGCGCCACTTCTAAATAAGCGAATTTCT
TATGATTTATGATTTTTATTATTAAATAAGTTATAAAAAAAATAAGTGTATACAAATTTTAAAGTGACTC
TTAGGTTTTAAAACGAAAATTCTTATTCTTGAGTAACTCTTTCCTGTAGGTCAGGTTGCTTTCTCAGGTA
TAGTATGAGGTCGCTCTTATTGACCACACCTCTACCGGCAGATCCGCTAGGGATAACAGGGTAATATAGA
TCTGTTTAGCTTGCCTCGTCCCCGCCGGGTCACCCGGCCAGCGACATGGAGGCCCAGAATACCCTCCTTG
ACAGTCTTGACGTGCGCAGCTCAGGGGCATGATGTGACTGTCGCCCGTACATTTAGCCCATACATCCCCA
TGTATAATCATTTGCATCCATACATTTTGATGGCCGCACGGCGCGAAGCAAAAATTACGGCTCCTCGCTG
CGGACCTGCGAGCAGGGAAACGCTCCCCTCACAGACGCGTTGAATTGTCCCCACGCCGCGCCCCTGTAGA
GAAATATAAAAGGTTAGGATTTGCCACTGAGGTTCTTCTTTCATATACTTCCTTTTAAAATCTTGCTAGG
ATACAGTTCTCACATCACATCCGAACATAAACAACCATGACAGTCAACACTAAGACCTATAGTGAGAGAG
CAGAAACTCATGCCTCACCAGTAGCACAACGATTATTTCGATTAATGGAACTGAAGAAAACCAATTTATG
TGCATCAATTGATGTTGATACCACTAAGGAATTCCTTGAATTAATTGATAAATTGGGTCCTTATGTATGC
TTAATCAAGACTCATATTGATATAATCAATGATTTTTCCTATGAATCCACTATTGAACCATTATTAGAAC
TTTCACGTAAACATCAATTTATGATTTTTGAAGATAGAAAATTTGCTGATATTGGTAATACCGTGAAGAA
ACAATATATTGGTGGAGTTTATAAAATTAGTAGTTGGGCAGATATTACTAATGCTCATGGTGTCACTGGG
AATGGAGTAGTTGAAGGATTAAAACAGGGAGCTAAAGAAACCACCACCAACCAAGAGCCAAGAGGGTTAT
TGATGTTAGCTGAATTATCATCAGTGGGATCATTAGCATATGGAGAATATTCTCAAAAAACTGTTGAAAT
TGCTAAATCCGATAAGGAATTTGTTATTGGATTTATTGCCCAACGTGATATGGGTGGACAAGAAGAAGGA
TTTGATTGGCTTATTATGACACCTGGAGTTGGATTAGATGATAAAGGTGATGGATTAGGACAACAATATA
GAACTGTTGATGAAGTTGTTAGCACTGGAACTGATATTATCATTGTTGGTAGAGGATTGTTTGGTAAAGG
AAGAGATCCAGATATTGAAGGTAAAAGGTATAGAGATGCTGGTTGGAATGCTTATTTGAAAAAGACTGGC
CAATTATAATCAGTACTGACAATAAAAAGATTCTTGTTTTCAAGAACTTGTCATTTGTATAGTTTTTTTA
TATTGTAGTTGTTCTATTTTAATCAAATGTTAGCGTGATTTATATTTTTTTTCGCCTCGACATCATCTGC
CCAGATGCGAAGTTAAGTGCGCAGAAAGTAATATCATGCGTCAATCGTATGTGAATGCTGGTCGCTATAC
TGCTGTCGATTCGATACTAACGCCGCCATCCAGTGTCGAAAACGAGCTCGAATTCATCGATGATATCAGA
TCCACTAGTGGCCTATGCGGCCGCGGATCTGCCGGTCTCCCTATAGTGAGTCGTATTAATTTCGATAAGC
CAGGTTAACCTGCATTAATGAATCGGCCAACGCGCGGGGAGAGGCGGTTTGCGTATTGGGCGCTCTTCCG
CTTCCTCGCTCACTGACTCGCTGCGCTCGGTCGTTCGGCTGCGGCGAGCGGTATCAGCTCACTCAAAGGC
GGTAATACGGTTATCCACAGAATCAGGGGATAACGCAGGAAAGAACATGTGAGCAAAAGGCCAGCAAAAG
GCCAGGAACCGTAAAAAGGCCGCGTTGCTGGCGTTTTTCCATAGGCTCCGCCCCCCTGACGAGCATCACA
AAAATCGACGCTCAAGTCAGAGGTGGCGAAACCCGACAGGACTATAAAGATACCAGGCGTTTCCCCCTGG
AAGCTCCCTCGTGCGCTCTCCTGTTCCGACCCTGCCGCTTACCGGATACCTGTCCGCCTTTCTCCCTTCG
GGAAGCGTGGCGCTTTCTCATAGCTCACGCTGTAGGTATCTCAGTTCGGTGTAGGTCGTTCGCTCCAAGC
TGGGCTGTGTGCACGAACCCCCCGTTCAGCCCGACCGCTGCGCCTTATCCGGTAACTATCGTCTTGAGTC
CAACCCGGTAAGACACGACTTATCGCCACTGGCAGCAGCCACTGGTAACAGGATTAGCAGAGCGAGGTAT
GTAGGCGGTGCTACAGAGTTCTTGAAGTGGTGGCCTAACTACGGCTACACTAGAAGAACAGTATTTGGTA
TCTGCGCTCTGCTGAAGCCAGTTACCTTCGGAAAAAGAGTTGGTAGCTCTTGATCCGGCAAACAAACCAC
CGCTGGTAGCGGTGGTTTTTTTGTTTGCAAGCAGCAGATTACGCGCAGAAAAAAAGGATCTCAAGAAGAT
CCTTTGATCTTTTCTACGGGGTCTGACGCTCAGTGGAACGAAAACTCACGTTAAGGGATTTTGGTCATGA
GATTATCAAAAAGGATCTTCACCTAGATCCTTTTAAATTAAAAATGAAGTTTTAAATCAATCTAAAGTAT
ATATGAGTAAACTTGGTCTGACAGTTACCAATGCTTAATCAGTGAGGCACCTATCTCAGCGATCTGTCTA
TTTCGTTCATCCATAGTTGCCTGACTCCCCGTCGTGTAGATAACTACGATACGGGAGGGCTTACCATCTG
GCCCCAGTGCTGCAATGATACCGCGAGACCCACGCTCACCGGCTCCAGATTTATCAGCAATAAACCAGCC
AGCCGGAAGGGCCGAGCGCAGAAGTGGTCCTGCAACTTTATCCGCCTCCATCCAGTCTATTAATTGTTGC
CGGGAAGCTAGAGTAAGTAGTTCGCCAGTTAATAGTTTGCGCAACGTTGTTGCCATTGCTACAGGCATCG
TGGTGTCACGCTCGTCGTTTGGTATGGCTTCATTCAGCTCCGGTTCCCAACGATCAAGGCGAGTTACATG
ATCCCCCATGTTGTGCAAAAAAGCGGTTAGCTCCTTCGGTCCTCCGATCGTTGTCAGAAGTAAGTTGGCC
GCAGTGTTATCACTCATGGTTATGGCAGCACTGCATAATTCTCTTACTGTCATGCCATCCGTAAGATGCT
TTTCTGTGACTGGTGAGTACTCAACCAAGTCATTCTGAGAATAGTGTATGCGGCGACCGAGTTGCTCTTG
CCCGGCGTCAATACGGGATAATACCGCGCCACATAGCAGAACTTTAAAAGTGCTCATCATTGGAAAACGT
TCTTCGGGGCGAAAACTCTCAAGGATCTTACCGCTGTTGAGATCCAGTTCGATGTAACCCACTCGTGCAC
CCAACTGATCTTCAGCATCTTTTACTTTCACCAGCGTTTCTGGGTGAGCAAAAACAGGAAGGCAAAATGC
CGCAAAAAAGGGAATAAGGGCGACACGGAAATGTTGAATACTCATACTCTTCCTTTTTCAATATTATTGA
AGCATTTATCAGGGTTATTGTCTCATGAGCGGATACATATTTGAATGTATTTAGAAAAATAAACAAATAG
GGGTTCCGCGCACATTTCCCCGAAAAGTGCCACCTGACGTCTAAGAAACCATTATTATCATGACATTAAC
CTATAAAAATAGGCGTATCACGAGGCCCTTTCGTCTCGCGCGTTTCGGTGATGACGGTGAAAACCTCTGA
CACATGCAGCTCCCGGAGACGGTCACAGCTTGTCTGTAAGCGGATGCCGGGAGCAGACAAGCCCGTCAGG
GCGCGTCAGCGGGTGTTGGCGGGTGTCGGGGCTGGCTTAACTATGCGGCATCAGAGCAGATTGTACTGAG
AGTGCACCATATGGACATATTGTCGTTAGAACGCGGCTACAATTAATACATAACCTTATGTATCATACAC
ATACGATTTAGGTGACACTATA
